>Addgene plasmid #156530 | pD649-HAsp-TNFRSF18-Fc(DAPA)-AviTag-6xHis | addgene full sequence | sequence record 368604 | Addgene NGS Result
CTGCATAAATAAAAAAAATTAGTCAGCCATGGGGCGGAGAATGGGCGGAACTGGGCGGAGTTAGGGGCGG
GATGGGCGGAGTTAGGGGCGGGACTATGGTTGCTGACTAATTGAGATGCATGCTTTGCATACTTCTGCCT
GCTGGGGAGCCTGGGGACTTTCCACACCTGGTTGCTGACTAATTGAGATGCATGCTTTGCATACTTCTGC
CTGCTGGGGAGCCTGGGGACTTTCCACACCCTAACTGACACACATTCCACAGAATTAATTCGCGTTAAAT
TTTTGTTAAATCAGCTCATTTTTTAACCAATAGGCCGAAATCGGCAAAATCCCTTATAAATCAAAAGAAT
AGACCGAGATAGGGTTGAGTGTTGTGATGCAATTTCCTCATTTTATTAGGAAAGGACAGTGGGAGTGGCA
CCTTCCAGGGTCAAGGAAGGCACGGGGGAGGGGCAAACAACAGATGGCTGGCAACTAGAAGGCACAGTCG
AGGCTGATTTTCTCTATCTATTTATTTTACTACTCAAGACTATCTTGCAAAGTAGAAGAACCCTGTCTGC
AGTATGACGACCGTGTATACCCGATTGGCTTACCGGGTAACGCGTTGTGCCAGTGACTACAGGCCGGCCT
TAGTGGTGATGGTGGTGGTGTTCATGCCACTCAATCTTCTGAGCCTCGAAAATATCATTAAGACCGCTGC
CGCCGGGGCTCAGGCTCAGGGACTTCTGGGTGTAGTGGTTGTGCAGGGCCTCGTGCATCACGCTGCAGCT
GAACACGTTGCCCTGCTGCCACCTGGACTTGTCCACGGTCAGCTTGCTGTACAGGAAGAAGCTGCCGTCG
CTGTCCAGCACTGGGGGGGTGGTCTTGTAGTTGTTCTCGGGCTGGCCGTTGCTCTCCCACTCCACGGCGA
TATCGCTGGGGTAGAAGCCCTTCACCAGACAGGTCAGGGACACCTGGTTCTTGGTCATCTCCTCCCGGCT
GGGGGGCAGGGTGTACACCTGGGGCTCCCGTGGCTGGCCCTTGGCCTTGCTGATTGTCTTTTCGATTGGG
GCAGCCAGGGCCTTGTTGGAGACTTTGCACTTGTATTCTTTGCCGTTCAGCCAGTCCTGGTGCAGCACGG
TCAGCACGGACACCACCCTGTAGGTGCTGTTGTACTGCTCCTCTCTGGGCTTGGTCTTGGCGTTGTGCAC
CTCCACGCCGTCCACGTACCAGTTGAACTTCACCTCTGGGTCCTCGTGGGACACGGCCACCACCACGCAG
GTCACCTCGGGGGTCCTGCTGATCATCAGGGTGTCCTTGGGCTTGGGGGGGAACAGGAACACGGAAGGCC
CTCCCAGCAGTTCTGGAGCTGGGCAGGGGGGGCAGGTGTGGGTCTTGTCGCCGCCCGGCGCGCCAGGTTC
GGCAGGAGGAGAGCCTGGAACACACACGGCATTGTGGGTCTTGTTGCCGGGAAACACGGTCAGAAAGCCG
AACTGGGTGCAGTCTGTCCAAGGCTTGCAGTGTCCCTCGTGTCCGCCAGAAAATGTGCCGCTGGCGCAAT
CGATGCACTGGAAGCCGAAGCTGAACTTGCCCTGAGACTGCACGCCCTGTCCAGGTGGACAAGGATGGTG
TCTGCATGTGGTGCAGCAAGGATCGCCGCAGTGGAACTCAGGCTGCACGCACATACAGTCCCACTCGCTA
CAGCATTCCTCGCCAGGGTAGTCCCTGCAACATCTGGTGGTGTGCACTCTGCAGCATCTGGCATCGGTGC
CTGTTCCAAGCAGCAGTCTGCCTGGTCCACATCCAGGTCCACCTGTAGGTCTTTGGGCGGCCGCAGCGAA
CACCAGGCAGAAGATGTAGCTCAGGGCAATGATGGTCTTCATGGTGGCGCTAGCAGGCGCGTTTTCGATA
GAACCGAGGTGCAGTTGGACCTGGGAGTGGACACCTGTGGAGAGAAAGGCAAAGTGGATGTTATTCTATA
GTGTCACCTAAATCGTATGTGTATGATACATAAGGTTATGTATTAATTGTAGCCGCGTTCTAACGAAGCC
AAGGGGGTGGGCCTATAGACTCTATAGGCGGTACTTACGTCACTCTTGGCACGGGGAATCCGCGTTCCAA
TGCACCGTTCCCGGCCGCGGAGGCTGGATCGGTCCCGGTGTCTTCTATGGAGGTCAAAACAGCGTGGATG
GCGTCTCCAGGCGATCTGACGGTTCACTAAACGAGCTCTGCTTATATAGACCTCCCACCGTACACGCCTA
CCGCCCATTTGCGTCAATGGGGCGGAGTTGTTACGACATTTTGGAAAGTCCCGTTGATTTTGGTGCCAAA
ACAAACTCCCATTGACGTCAATGGGGTGGAGACTTGGAAATCCCCGTGAGTCAAACCGCTATCCACGCCC
ATTGATGTACTGCCAAAACCGCATCACCATGGTAATAGCGATGACTAATACGTAGATGTACTGCCAAGTA
GGAAAGTCCCATAAGGTCATGTACTGGGCATAATGCCAGGCGGGCCATTTACCGTCATTGACGTCAATAG
GGGGCGTACTTGGCATATGATACACTTGATGTACTGCCAAGTGGGCAGTTTACCGTAAATACTCCACCCA
TTGACGTCAATGGAAAGTCCCTATTGGCGTTACTATGGGAACATACGTCATTATTGACGTCAATGGGCGG
GGGTCGTTGGGCGGTCAGCCAGGCGGGCCATTTACCGTAAGTTATGTAACGCGGAACTCCATATATGGGC
TATGAACTAATGACCCCGTAATTGATTACTATTAATAACTAGTCAATAATCAATGCCAACATGGCGGTCA
TATTGGACATGAGCCAATATAAATGTACATATTATGATATAGATACAACGTATGCAATGGCCAATAGCCA
ATATTGATTTATGCTATATAACCAATGAATAATATGGCTAATGGCCAATATTGAGTCAACGCCACTGTGC
ATGAAGCTCGTAATTGTTATCCGCTCACAATTAAGGGCGACACAAAATTTATTCTAAATGATAATAAATA
CTGATAACATCTTATAGTTTGTATTATATTTTGTATTATCGTTGACATGTATAATTTTGATATCAAAAAC
TGATTTTCCCTTTATTATTTTCGAGATTTATTTTCTTAATTCTCTTTAACAAACTAGAAATATTGTATAT
ACAAAAAATCATAAATAATAGATGAATAGTTTAATTATAGGTGTTCATCAATCGAAAAAGCAACGTATCT
TATTTAAAGTGCGTTGCTTTTTTCTCATTTATAAGGTTAAATAATTCTCATATATCAAGCAAAGTGACAG
GCGCCCTTAAATATTCTGACAAATGCTCTTTCCCTAAACTCCCCCCATAAAAAAACCCGCCGAAGCGGGT
TTTTACGTTATTTGCGGATTAACGATTACTCGTTATCAGAACCGCCCAGGGGGCCCGAGCTTAAGACTGG
CCGTCGTTTTACAACACAGAAAGAGTTTGTAGAAACGCAAAAAGGCCATCCGTCAGGGGCCTTCTGCTTA
GTTTGATGCCTGGCAGTTCCCTACTCTCGCCTTCCGCTTCCTCGCTCACTGACTCGCTGCGCTCGGTCGT
TCGGCTGCGGCGAGCGGTATCAGCTCACTCAAAGGCGGTAATACGGTTATCCACAGAATCAGGGGATAAC
GCAGGAAAGAACATGTGAGCAAAAGGCCAGCAAAAGGCCAGGAACCGTAAAAAGGCCGCGTTGCTGGCGT
TTTTCCATAGGCTCCGCCCCCCTGACGAGCATCACAAAAATCGACGCTCAAGTCAGAGGTGGCGAAACCC
GACAGGACTATAAAGATACCAGGCGTTTCCCCCTGGAAGCTCCCTCGTGCGCTCTCCTGTTCCGACCCTG
CCGCTTACCGGATACCTGTCCGCCTTTCTCCCTTCGGGAAGCGTGGCGCTTTCTCATAGCTCACGCTGTA
GGTATCTCAGTTCGGTGTAGGTCGTTCGCTCCAAGCTGGGCTGTGTGCACGAACCCCCCGTTCAGCCCGA
CCGCTGCGCCTTATCCGGTAACTATCGTCTTGAGTCCAACCCGGTAAGACACGACTTATCGCCACTGGCA
GCAGCCACTGGTAACAGGATTAGCAGAGCGAGGTATGTAGGCGGTGCTACAGAGTTCTTGAAGTGGTGGG
CTAACTACGGCTACACTAGAAGAACAGTATTTGGTATCTGCGCTCTGCTGAAGCCAGTTACCTTCGGAAA
AAGAGTTGGTAGCTCTTGATCCGGCAAACAAACCACCGCTGGTAGCGGTGGTTTTTTTGTTTGCAAGCAG
CAGATTACGCGCAGAAAAAAAGGATCTCAAGAAGATCCTTTGATCTTTTCTACGGGGTCTGACGCTCAGT
GGAACGACGCGCGCGTAACTCACGTTAAGGGATTTTGGTCATGAGCAAGGGGTGTTATGAGCCATATTCA
GGTATAAATGGGCTCGCGATAATGTTCAGAATTGGTTAATTGGTTGTAACACTGACCCCTATTTGTTTAT
TTTTCTAAATACATTCAAATATGTATCCGCTCATGAGACAATAACCCTGATAAATGCTTCAATAATATTG
AAAAAGGAAGAATATGAGTATTCAACATTTCCGTGTCGCCCTTATTCCCTTTTTTGCGGCATTTTGCCTT
CCTGTTTTTGCTCACCCAGAAACGCTGGTGAAAGTAAAAGATGCTGAAGATCAGTTGGGTGCACGAGTGG
GTTACATCGAACTGGATCTCAACAGCGGTAAGATCCTTGAGAGTTTTCGCCCCGAAGAACGTTTTCCAAT
GATGAGCACTTTTAAAGTTCTGCTATGTGGCGCGGTATTATCCCGTATTGACGCCGGGCAAGAGCAACTC
GGTCGCCGCATACACTATTCTCAGAATGACTTGGTTGAGTACTCACCAGTCACAGAAAAGCATCTTACGG
ATGGCATGACAGTAAGAGAATTATGCAGTGCTGCCATAACCATGAGTGATAACACTGCGGCCAACTTACT
TCTGACAACGATCGGAGGACCGAAGGAGCTAACCGCTTTTTTGCACAACATGGGGGATCATGTAACTCGC
CTTGATCGTTGGGAACCGGAGCTGAATGAAGCCATACCAAACGACGAGCGTGACACCACGATGCCTGTAG
CGATGGCAACAACGTTGCGCAAACTATTAACTGGCGAACTACTTACTCTAGCTTCCCGGCAACAATTAAT
AGACTGGATGGAGGCGGATAAAGTTGCAGGACCACTTCTGCGCTCGGCCCTTCCGGCTGGCTGGTTTATT
GCTGATAAATCCGGAGCCGGTGAGCGTGGTTCTCGCGGTATCATCGCAGCGCTGGGGCCAGATGGTAAGC
CCTCCCGTATCGTAGTTATCTACACGACGGGGAGTCAGGCAACTATGGATGAACGAAATAGACAGATCGC
TGAGATAGGTGCCTCACTGATTAAGCATTGGTAATGACCATGATTACGCCAAGCTCTAGCTAGAGGTCGA
CGGTATACAGACATGATAAGATACATTGATGAGTTTGGACAAACCACAACTAGAATGCAGTGAAAAAAAT
GCTTTATTTGTGAAATTTGTGATGCTATTGCTTTATTTGTAACCATTATAAGCTGCAATAAACAAGTTGG
GGTGGGCGAAGAACTCCAGCATGAGATCCCCGCGCTGGAGGATCATCCAGCCGGCGTCCCGGAAAACGAT
TCCGAAGCCCAACCTTTCATAGAAGGCGGCGGTGGAATCGAAATCTCGTAGCACGTGTCAGGCACCGGGC
TTGCGGGTCATGCACCAGGTGCGCGGTCCTTCGGGCACCTCGACGTCGGCGGTGACGGTGAAGCCGAGCC
GCTCGTAGAAGGGGAGGTTGCGGGGCGCGGATGTCTCCAGGAAGGCGGGCACCCCGGCGCGCTCGGCCGC
CTCCACTCCGGGGAGCACGACGGCGCTGCCCAGACCCTTGCCCTGGTGGTCGGGCGAGACGCCGACGGTG
GCCAGGAACCACGCGGGCTCCTTGGGCCGGTGCGGCGCCAGGAGGCCTTCCATCTGTTGCTGCGCGGCCA
GCCGGGAACCGCTCAACTCGGCCATGCGCGGGCCGATCTCGGCGAACACCGCCCCCGCTTCGACGCTCTC
CGGCGTGGTCCAGACCGCCACCGCGGCGCCGTCGTCCGCGACCCACACCTTGCCGATGTCGAGCCCGACG
CGCGTGAGGAAGAGTTCTTGCAGCTCGGTGACCCGCTCGATGTGGCGGTCCGGATCGACGGTGTGGCGCG
TGGCGGGGTAGTCGGCGAACGCGGCGGCGAGGGTGCGTACGGCCCTGGGGACGTCGTCGCGGGTGGCGAG
GCGCACCGTGGGCTTGTACTCGGTCATGGTTTAGTTCCTCACCTTGTCGTATTATACTATGCCGATATAC
TATGCCGATGATTAATTGTCAACACGTGCTGATCAGATCCGAAAATGGATATACAAGCTCCCGGGAGCTT
TTTGCAAAAGCCTAGGCCTCCAAAAAAGCCTCCTCACTACTTCTGGAATAGCTCAGAGGCAGAGGCGGCC
TCGGCCT
Features (pLannotate 1.2.2; 21 found; start..end, strand, type, name):
    267..375     -  rep_origin     f1 ori (fragment): f1 bacteriophage origin of replication; arrow indicates direction of (+) strand synthesis
    376..487     -  polyA_signal   bGH poly(A) signal: bovine growth hormone polyadenylation signal
    702..1379    -  CDS            IGHG1 (fragment): IGHG1_HUMAN - Experimental evidence at protein level: Swiss-Prot protein existence level 1. Constant region of immunoglobulin heavy chains. Immunoglobulins, also known as antibodies, are membrane-bound or secreted glycoproteins produced by B lymphocytes. In the recognition phase of humoral immunity, the membrane-bound immunoglobulins serve as receptors which, upon binding of a specific antigen, trigger the clonal expansion and differentiation of B lymphocytes into immunoglobulins- secreting plasma cells. Secreted immunoglobulins mediate the effector phase of humoral immunity, which results in
   1395..1805    -  CDS            TNFRSF18 (fragment): TNR18_HUMAN - Also known as AITR, GITR. Experimental evidence at protein level: Swiss-Prot protein existence level 1. Receptor for TNFSF18. Seems to be involved in interactions between activated T-lymphocytes and endothelial cells and in the regulation of T-cell receptor-mediated cell death. Mediated NF-kappa-B activation via the TRAF2/NIK pathway. From Homo sapiens (Human).
   1914..1951    -  CDS            IgH signal sequence (fragment): signal sequence from the mouse immunoglobulin heavy chain variable region
   1955..1973    -  promoter       SP6 promoter: promoter for bacteriophage SP6 RNA polymerase
   2025..2068    -  intron         CMV intron (fragment): modified intron A from human cytomegalovirus
   2204..2407    -  promoter       CMV promoter: human cytomegalovirus (CMV) immediate early promoter
   2408..2711    -  enhancer       CMV enhancer: human cytomegalovirus immediate early enhancer
   2954..2970    -  protein_bind   lac operator: The lac repressor binds to the lac operator to inhibit transcription in E. coli. This inhibition can be relieved by adding lactose or isopropyl-β-D-thiogalactopyranoside (IPTG). lac repressor encoded by lacI
   3426..3445    +  CDS            lacZα (fragment): LacZα fragment of β-galactosidase; lacZ fragment
   3470..3487    -  terminator     rrnB T2 terminator (fragment): transcription terminator T2 from the E. coli rrnB gene
   3712..4300    -  rep_origin     ori: high-copy-number ColE1/pMB1/pBR322/pUC origin of replication
   4411..4435    +  CDS            KanR (fragment): aminoglycoside phosphotransferase; aph(3')-Ia; confers resistance to kanamycin
   4465..4561    +  promoter       AmpR promoter (fragment): bla
   4564..5424    +  CDS            AmpR: β-lactamase; bla; confers resistance to ampicillin, carbenicillin, and related antibiotics
   5477..5598    -  polyA_signal   SV40 poly(A) signal: SV40 polyadenylation signal
   5593..5718    -  CDS            ble (fragment): BLE_KLEPN - Experimental evidence at protein level: Swiss-Prot protein existence level 1. Binding protein with a strong affinity to the bleomycin family of antibiotics. Binds to CL990; an antimitotic-antibiotic compound. From Klebsiella pneumoniae.
   5728..6327    -  CDS            PuroR (fragment): puromycin N-acetyltransferase; pac from Streptomyces; confers resistance to puromycin
   6346..6393    -  promoter       EM7 promoter: synthetic bacterial promoter&nbsp
   6441..253     -  promoter       SV40 promoter (across the origin): SV40 enhancer and early promoter
