[The description below was written by a language model from this plasmid's Addgene catalogue record and pLannotate feature annotations shown in this document.]
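Description:
pD649-HAsp-TNFRSF18-Fc(DAPA)-AviTag-6xHis is a mammalian expression plasmid built on the pD649 backbone for producing the extracellular domain of human TNFRSF18 (GITR/AITR/CD357) as a secreted Fc fusion protein. It is maintained in E. coli as a high-copy plasmid through a ColE1/pUC-type origin and selected with ampicillin via the β-lactamase gene. The feature table also shows an SV40 early promoter and EM7 promoter upstream of a puromycin N-acetyltransferase coding region (annotated as a fragment) followed by a short ble fragment and an SV40 poly(A) signal, which suggests a puromycin selection cassette for mammalian cells, although the catalogue entry does not list a mammalian marker. Short remnants of f1 ori, lacZα, KanR and a lac operator are backbone vestiges.

The expression unit is driven by the CMV immediate-early enhancer and promoter with a fragment of CMV intron A, followed by an SP6 promoter that also serves as a sequencing primer site. The name indicates an HA-derived secretion signal ("HAsp"); the automated annotation labels a partial match in this position as a mouse immunoglobulin heavy-chain signal sequence, so its exact identity is not settled by the record. The 411 bp TNFRSF18 ectodomain fragment sits between retained NotI and AscI sites, in frame with a human IgG1 Fc carrying the D265A and P329A (DAPA) substitutions, which are generally used to reduce Fc effector interactions. According to the catalogue entry, an AviTag for site-specific biotinylation and a 6xHis tag for affinity purification follow, though neither is annotated in the table; a bGH poly(A) signal ends the transcript. The plasmid belongs to a collection used to map interactions among human cell-surface proteins, and the depositor notes that some members may carry an IS4-like transposase insertion upstream of the CMV promoter.
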