Addgene plasmid #156530: pD649-HAsp-TNFRSF18-Fc(DAPA)-AviTag-6xHis
Purpose: Mammalian expression of cell-surface protein extracellular domain fused to Fc(DAPA)-Avi-6xHis. Protein is secreted from cells.
Depositing lab: Chris Garcia. Depositing organization: Stanford University. Publication: A Human IgSF Cell-Surface Interactome Reveals a Complex Network of Protein-Protein Interactions. Wojtowicz WM, Vielmetter J, Fernandes RA, Siepe DH, Eastman CL, Chisholm GB, Cox S, Klock H, Anderson PW, Rue SM, Miller JJ, Glaser SM, Bragstad ML, Vance J, Lam AW, Lesley SA, Zinn K, Garcia KC. Cell. 2020 Aug 20;182(4):1027-1043.e17. doi: 10.1016/j.cell.2020.07.025. PubMed 32822567.
Backbone
  Vector backbone: pD649
  Backbone size w/o insert (bp): 6106
  Vector type: Mammalian Expression
Growth in bacteria
  Bacterial resistance: Ampicillin, 100 μg/mL
  Growth temperature: 37°C
  Growth strain: DH5alpha
  Copy number: High Copy
Gene/Insert
  Gene/Insert name: TNFRSF18 (alt name: TNR18)
  Species: H. sapiens (human)
  Insert size (bp): 411
  Mutation: Fc region of human IgG contains D265A and P329A mutations (DAPA)
  Entrez Gene: TNFRSF18 (a.k.a. RP5-902P8.2, AITR, CD357, GITR, GITR-D)
  Promoter: CMV/SP6
  Tag / fusion protein: Fc(DAPA)-AviTag-6xHis (C terminal on backbone)
  Cloning method: Restriction Enzyme; 5′ cloning site GCGGCCGC (not destroyed); 3′ cloning site GGCGCGCC (not destroyed)
  Sequencing primers: 5′ ATTTAGGTGACACTATAG; 3′ CACGTACCAGTTGAACTTCACC
Resource information
  A portion of this plasmid was derived from a plasmid made by: synthesis by ThermoFisher
Terms and licenses: Academic/Nonprofit Terms; Industry Terms: Not Available to Industry
Depositor comments: Some plasmids in this collection may have an IS4-like element ISVsa5 family transposase upstream of the CMV promoter.
How to cite: pD649-HAsp-TNFRSF18-Fc(DAPA)-AviTag-6xHis was a gift from Chris Garcia (Addgene plasmid # 156530 ; http://n2t.net/addgene:156530 ; RRID:Addgene_156530)
