>Addgene plasmid #156530 | pD649-HAsp-TNFRSF18-Fc(DAPA)-AviTag-6xHis | depositor partial sequence | sequence record 302170 | insert (extracellular domain)
CAAAGACCTACAGGTGGACCTGGATGTGGACCAGGCAGACTGCTGCTTGGAACAGGCACCGATGCCAGAT
GCTGCAGAGTGCACACCACCAGATGTTGCAGGGACTACCCTGGCGAGGAATGCTGTAGCGAGTGGGACTG
TATGTGCGTGCAGCCTGAGTTCCACTGCGGCGATCCTTGCTGCACCACATGCAGACACCATCCTTGTCCA
CCTGGACAGGGCGTGCAGTCTCAGGGCAAGTTCAGCTTCGGCTTCCAGTGCATCGATTGCGCCAGCGGCA
CATTTTCTGGCGGACACGAGGGACACTGCAAGCCTTGGACAGACTGCACCCAGTTCGGCTTTCTGACCGT
GTTTCCCGGCAACAAGACCCACAATGCCGTGTGTGTTCCAGGCTCTCCTCCTGCCGAACCT
